Addgene plasmid #101014: pRH8
Purpose: dominant negative glutamate receptor subunit
Depositing lab: Thomas Hughes. Depositing organization: Yale University. Publication: The expression of dominant-negative subunits selectively suppresses neuronal AMPA and kainate receptors. Robert A, Hyde R, Hughes TE, Howe JR. Neuroscience. 2002;115(4):1199-210. S0306452202005341 PubMed 12453491.
Backbone
  Vector backbone: pcDNA3
  Backbone size w/o insert (bp): 5400
  Total vector size (bp): 9614
  Vector type: Mammalian Expression
Growth in bacteria
  Bacterial resistance: Ampicillin, 100 μg/mL
  Growth temperature: 37°C
  Growth strain: DH5alpha
  Copy number: Unknown
Gene/Insert
  Gene/Insert name: glutamate (alt names: gluR mutant; pRH8)
  Species: unspecified
  Insert size (bp): 2727
  Mutation: CHANGED THE GLUR USING PRIMERS FOUND IN ROBERT ETAL
  Promoter: CMV
  Cloning method: Unknown
  Sequencing primers: 5′ ATGAAGATTATTTCCCCAGTTTTAA; 3′ GCCAGGTAAAGAAACCATGGCATGA
Terms and licenses: Academic/Nonprofit Terms; Industry Terms: Not Available to Industry
How to cite: pRH8 was a gift from Thomas Hughes (Addgene plasmid # 101014 ; http://n2t.net/addgene:101014 ; RRID:Addgene_101014)
