[The description below was written by a language model from this plasmid's Addgene catalogue record and pLannotate feature annotations shown in this document.]
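Description:
pRH8 is a mammalian expression plasmid built on the pcDNA3 backbone, about 9.6 kb in total, that carries a mutated ionotropic glutamate receptor subunit intended to act as a dominant negative. The catalogue entry names the insert only loosely ("glutamate", "gluR mutant") and leaves the species unspecified. Both annotated sequence records (the depositor's sequence and the repository's sequencing result, which differ by only a few nucleotides in length) identify the roughly 2.7 kb open reading frame as rat Grik2, the kainate receptor subunit also known as GluR6. The exact mutation is not given in the record, which only says the receptor was altered with primers described in the associated publication.

The coding sequence sits downstream of the human cytomegalovirus immediate early enhancer and promoter, which give strong constitutive transcription in mammalian cells. A T7 promoter and a fragment of a pBluescript polylinker lie between the promoter and the insert. The bovine growth hormone polyadenylation signal follows about 1.6 kb after the end of the annotated reading frame, and this intervening stretch carries no annotation. An SV40 early promoter drives a Tn5 neomycin phosphotransferase gene with an HSV TK polyadenylation signal, which would allow G418 selection of stably transfected cells. A bleomycin-resistance fragment next to it appears to be a remnant. In bacteria the plasmid replicates from a high-copy ColE1/pUC-type origin and is selected with ampicillin through β-lactamase. An f1 origin is also present.

According to the stated purpose and the publication title, the plasmid is used to express a dominant-negative subunit in neurons. Such a subunit presumably co-assembles with native subunits and so selectively suppresses the corresponding glutamate receptors, here most likely kainate receptors.
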