Features (pLannotate 1.2.2; 18 found; start..end, strand, type, name):
     10..389     +  enhancer       CMV enhancer: human cytomegalovirus immediate early enhancer
    390..593     +  promoter       CMV promoter: human cytomegalovirus (CMV) immediate early promoter
    589..622     +  LTR            5' LTR (truncated) (fragment): truncated 5' long terminal repeat (LTR) from HIV-1
    638..656     +  promoter       T7 promoter: promoter for bacteriophage T7 RNA polymerase
    692..745     -  misc_feature   MCS (fragment): pBluescript multiple cloning site
   1046..3769    +  CDS            Grik2: GRIK2_RAT - Also known as Glur6. Experimental evidence at protein level: Swiss-Prot protein existence level 1. Independent of its ionotropic glutamate receptor activity, acts as a thermoreceptor conferring sensitivity to cold temperatures (By similarity). Functions in dorsal root ganglion neurons (By similarity). From Rattus norvegicus (Rat).
   5373..5597    +  polyA_signal   bGH poly(A) signal: bovine growth hormone polyadenylation signal
   5601..5619    +  promoter       SV40 promoter (fragment): SV40 enhancer and early promoter
   5729..6317    -  rep_origin     ori: high-copy-number ColE1/pMB1/pBR322/pUC origin of replication
   6539..6555    +  polyA_signal   bGH poly(A) signal (fragment): bovine growth hormone polyadenylation signal
   6646..6693    -  polyA_signal   HSV TK poly(A) signal: herpes simplex virus thymidine kinase polyadenylation signal (Cole and Stacy, 1985)
   6752..6904    -  CDS            ble (fragment): BLE_KLEPN - Experimental evidence at protein level: Swiss-Prot protein existence level 1. Binding protein with a strong affinity to the bleomycin family of antibiotics. Binds to CL990; an antimitotic-antibiotic compound. From Klebsiella pneumoniae.
   6925..7713    -  CDS            NeoR/KanR: aminoglycoside phosphotransferase confers resistance to neomycin, kanamycin, and G418 (Geneticin®)
   7748..8105    -  promoter       SV40 promoter: SV40 enhancer and early promoter
   8107..8124    -  promoter       AmpR promoter (fragment): bla
   8165..9025    -  CDS            AmpR: β-lactamase; bla; confers resistance to ampicillin, carbenicillin, and related antibiotics
   9026..9130    -  promoter       AmpR promoter: bla
   9157..9585    +  rep_origin     f1 ori (sequence partly withheld): f1 bacteriophage origin of replication; arrow indicates direction of (+) strand synthesis
>Addgene plasmid #101014 | pRH8 | depositor full sequence | sequence record 193581 | glu r mutant after CMV
GCGCGCGTTGACATTGATTATTGACTAGTTATTAATAGTAATCAATTACGGGGTCATTAGTTCATAGCCC
ATATATGGAGTTCCGCGTTACATAACTTACGGTAAATGGCCCGCCTGGCTGACCGCCCAACGACCCCCGC
CCATTGACGTCAATAATGACGTATGTTCCCATAGTAACGCCAATAGGGACTTTCCATTGACGTCAATGGG
TGGACTATTTACGGTAAACTGCCCACTTGGCAGTACATCAAGTGTATCATATGCCAAGTACGCCCCCTAT
TGACGTCAATGACGGTAAATGGCCCGCCTGGCATTATGCCCAGTACATGACCTTATGGGACTTTCCTACT
TGGCAGTACATCTACGTATTAGTCATCGCTATTACCATGGTGATGCGGTTTTGGCAGTACATCAATGGGC
GTGGATAGCGGTTTGACTCACGGGGATTTCCAAGTCTCCACCCCATTGACGTCAATGGGAGTTTGTTTTG
GCACCAAAATCAACGGGACTTTCCAAAATGTCGTAACAACTCCGCCCCATTGACGCAAATGGGCGGTAGG
CGTGTACGGTGGGAGGTCTATATAAGCAGAGCTCTCTGGCTAACTAGAGAACCCACTGCTTACTGGCTTA
TCGAAATTAATACGACTCACTATAGGGAGACCCAAGCTGGCTAGCGTTTAAACTTAAGCTTGGTACCGGG
CCCCCCCTCGAGGTCGACGGTATCGATAAGCTTGATATCGAATTCGGGCTCGCAAGGGCTTCGCAGGCTG
GACATTGTGCTTGCTGGATTTTTCCCGGATGCTCCCGGACTAACATGGATGTCCCACCATCCCTTGCAGT
GGAAGCTTGCTCCTTGGCGCAGTGAGAGTGAAGAACATGCAGCGACTGCTAATGGGTTTGGGAAGCGGAG
ACTCCTTCCTCTTTCTGTGACCATGCCGTGATTGTGTCTGCGGCCACTACTCCACGCATCTTCCTTCTCG
TCCAAGCCCGGAGCCTAACGCTAGATCGGGGAAGTGGGTGCCGCGCGCGCAGGCACGGAAACATCATGAA
GATTATTTCCCCAGTTTTAAGTAATCTAGTCTTCAGTCGCTCCATTAAAGTCCTGCTCTGCTTATTGTGG
ATCGGATATTCGCAAGGAACCACACATGTGTTAAGATTCGGTGGTATATTTGAATATGTGGAATCTGGCC
CCATGGGAGCAGAAGAACTTGCATTCAGATTTGCTGTGAATACCATCAACAGAAACAGGACTTTGCTGCC
CAACACCACTTTAACTTATGATACTCAGAAGATCAATCTCTATGACAGTTTTGAAGCATCTAAGAAAGCT
TGTGATCAGCTGTCTCTTGGGGTGGCTGCTATCTTCGGTCCTTCACACAGTTCATCAGCCAATGCTGTGC
AGTCCATCTGCAATGCTCTGGGGGTTCCCCACATACAGACCCGCTGGAAGCACCAGGTGTCAGACAACAA
GGATTCCTTCTACGTCAGTCTCTACCCAGACTTCTCTTCCCTGAGCCGCGCCATCTTGGATTTGGTGCAG
TTTTTTAAGTGGAAAACTGTCACAGTTGTGTATGACGACAGCACTGGTCTCATTCGCTTGCAAGAGCTCA
TCAAAGCTCCATCGAGGTACAATCTTCGACTTAAAATTCGTCAGCTGCCAGCTGATACCAAAGATGCAAA
ACCTTTGCTGAAGGAGATGAAAAGAGGCAAGGAGTTCCACGTGATCTTCGACTGCAGCCATGAGATGGCA
GCAGGCATTTTAAAACAGGCATTAGCTATGGGAATGATGACAGAATACTATCACTATATATTTACAACTC
TGGACCTCTTTGCTCTTGACGTGGAGCCCTACAGATACAGTGGCGTAAATATGACAGGGTTCAGGATACT
AAATACAGAGAATACCCAAGTCTCCTCCATCATCGAAAAGTGGTCTATGGAACGGTTACAGGCGCCTCCA
AAACCTGACTCAGGTTTGCTGGATGGATTTATGACGACTGATGCTGCTCTGATGTATGATGCAGTGCACG
TTGTGTCTGTGGCTGTCCAACAGTTTCCCCAGATGACAGTCAGCTCCTTGCAATGCAATCGACACAAACC
CTGGCGCTTTGGGACCCGCTTCATGAGTCTAATTAAAGAGGCTCACTGGGAAGGTCTCACAGGCAGAATA
ACATTTAACAAAACCAATGGATTACGGACAGATTTTGATTTGGATGTGATCAGTCTCAAGGAAGAAGGTC
TGGAGAAGATTGGAACTTGGGATCCAGCCAGTGGCCTGAATATGACAGAAAGTCAGAAAGGAAAGCCAGC
AAATATCACAGACTCATTGTCTAATCGTTCTTTGATTGTTACCACCATTTTGGAAGAACCGTATGTTCTG
TTTAAGAAGTCTGACAAACCACTCTATGGGAATGATCGATTTGAAGGCTACTGTATTGATCTCCTACGAG
AGTTATCTACAATCCTTGGCTTTACATATGAGATTAGGCTTGTGGAGGATGGGAAATATGGAGCCCAGGA
TGATGTGAACGGACAATGGAATGGAATGGTTCGTGAACTAATCGATCATAAAGCTGACCTTGCAGTTGCT
CCACTGGCTATAACCTATGTTCGTGAGAAGGTCATCGACTTTTCAAAGCCGTTTATGACACTTGGAATAA
GTATTTTGTACCGCAAGCCCAATGGTACAAACCCAGGCGTCTTCTCCTTCCTGAATCCTCTCTCCCCTGA
TATCTGGATGTATGTTCTGCTGGCTTGCTTGGGTGTCAGTTGTGTGCTCTTTGTCATAGCCAGGTTTAGT
CCCTATGAGTGGTATAACCCACACCCTTGCAACCCTGACTCAGACGTGGTGGAAAACAATTTTACCTTGC
TAAATAGTTTCTGGTTTGGAGTTGGAGCTCTCAGGCGGCAAGGTTCTGAGCTCATGCCCAAAGCACTCTC
CACCAGGATAGTGGGAGGCATTTGGTGGTTTTTCACACTTATCATCATTTCTTCGTATACCGCTAACCTA
GCCGCCTTTCTGACTGTGGAACGCATGGAGTCGCCCATTGACTCTGCTGACGATTTAGCTAAGCAAACCA
AGATAGAGTATGGAGCAGTGGAGGACGGCGCAACCATGACGTTTTTTAAGAAATCAAAAATTTCAACGTA
TGATAAAATGTGGGCGTTTATGAGCAGCAGGAGACAGTCTGTGCTTGTCAAAAGCAATGAGGAAGGGATC
CAACGAGTCCTCACCTCGGATTATGCTTTCTTAATGGAGTCAACAACCATCGAGTTTGTTACACAGCGGA
ACTGTAACCTCACGCAGATTGGCGGCCTTATAGACTCCAAAGGCTATGGCGTTGGCACTCCTATGGGCTC
TCCATATCGAGACAAAATCACCATAGCAATTCTTCAGCTGCAGGAGGAAGGCAAGCTGCACATGATGAAG
GAGAAATGGTGGCGGGGCAATGGCTGCCCAGAGGAGGAGAGCAAAGAGGCCAGTGCTCTGGGGGTGCAGA
ATATTGGTGGTATCTTCATTGTCCTGGCAGCCGGCTTGGTGCTCTCAGTTTTTGTGGCAGTGGGAGAGTT
TTTATACAAATCCAAAAAAAACGCTCAATTGGAAAAGAGGTCCTTCTGTAGCGCTATGGTGGAAGAGCTG
AGAATGTCCCTGAAGTGCCAGCGTCGGCTCAAACATAAGCCACAGGCCCCAGTTATTGTGAAAACAGAAG
AAGTTATCAACATGCACACATTTAACGACAGAAGGTTGCCAGGTAAAGAAACCATGGCATGAAGCTGGGA
GGCCAATCACCCAAGCACAAACTGTCGTCTTTTTTTTTTTTTTTTCCAAACAATTTAGCGAGAATGTTTC
CTGTGGAAATATGCAACCTGTGCAAAATAAAATGAGTTACCTCATGCCGCTGTGTCTATGAACTAGAGAC
TCTGTGATCTAAGCAGTTTCAGTGATCAGACTTGATTTACAAGCACCGTGGATCAACCAAGTTACACGGG
GTTACACTGTTTATCATAGGTTCCTCCCTTCCTTTGAGTGAATGTTACATGCAAATGTTGTGGCTGGTTT
CAAATGCAGTCCAGGGAGAAACTGCTGGTTCCTTCTGAAGCTCAGCTGTCGTCAGGAGATGGAATGCCGG
TGCCCAAAAGGGTAACCAATAAAAATGCCATAAAAATTTTAAAAAAATGCGTGAGATCGGCAAAAATTAT
AGTGTTACAAGAAACAGTACAGTCCCATGGTCACCAACACAATAGAGGTGATAATGTTACTAGCCCCCAA
TACTCAGTAAAATCGTCATCTGAATAGATAATATGTGTTCATAGAATGTGAAAAAAAATGTAATGCGAGA
CACACCAGTATCAATAGAAGTGGAACTGAAGGCAGAACATCATCAGTTACTTTTCTTTTTCAATAGTCTG
TGTCATGGATTGTGATATAGATGGCAATTATCAAGCCAATAATTTTTTTTCTGAAAATACCTATGGCAAA
TATTTTAATAGGCAACTTGCTCCCACAAATCCCTACTCTAACCTCCCCCAGAAATATAAAAGGAACCATT
GGTTTAGAGATTGGTATGTAAGAGATGATGTTTTGCAAGCCTTGTCGTGCATTGTAAAAGGGCTCAGTGT
TACTGGTTACAGGGAAGACTGAAGCTTTCACCCTGACATTCTGAAATGTCAACCGAAACTCTCCTTCCTC
CTGTAAAGGACCTTGATGGGGCAGATTCCATTGATCAAAGAATGGGGACTTGTCACCTATACAATGGTAC
GTGACAGAACTTTGAGGTGGACTGCATTTAATAATAGTCACAATGTTAAAAGAACAAAATTCTTGAGCAG
TTTTTTTTTTTTGTTTTGTTTTGTTTTCAAAAAATGTTCAGGTTTATTTGTGGAAATGCAAGATTTCTAT
AAAATAGTTTTTGTATGGAAATTTTTGTAATACTTTTTATCAACAAAATAAGAACACATGTTTCTGTCAG
GGGTGTGAGGTCAAGCATGAACGGTAGTGCGTGTGCACCACCAACGTTTGGTGAAACTATTTTTATCAAG
AAAAAGGAATCATAGAAGAGAAATATTTTCAAGTTAGATACTATAAAAGCTAGGTGCACTACCACCACGG
CTTGTCGCGCCACACCCCTGAGTCCACAAGGTGGATAACATATTGTAATGAACAGTTGTGTGTAAAATGG
CAAAAGACACAGACCTCTTGACAACATTGTGAAAACAGTTGAGTGCACACAGTTTGCTGTTTGAATCCAA
TGCACAAAAATTTTACAAAAATCCATTAAAATTATGTCCGTTTTAAAACCCTGCAGCCCATCCAGCACAG
TGGCGGCCGCTCGAGTCTAGAGGGCCCGTTTAAACCCGCTGATCAGCCTCGACTGTGCCTTCTAGTTGCC
AGCCATCTGTTGTTTGCCCCTCCCCCGTGCCTTCCTTGACCCTGGAAGGTGCCACTCCCACTGTCCTTTC
CTAATAAAATGAGGAAATTGCATCGCATTGTCTGAGTAGGTGTCATTCTATTCTGGGGGGTGGGGTGGGG
CAGGACAGCAAGGGGGAGGATTGGGAAGACAATAGCAGGCATGCTGGGGATGCGGTGGGCTCTATGGCTT
CTGAGGCGGAAAGAACCAGTGGCGGTAATACGGTTATCCACAGAATCAGGGGATAACGCAGGAAAGAACA
TGTGAGCAAAAGGCCAGCAAAAGGCCAGGAACCGTAAAAAGGCCGCGTTGCTGGCGTTTTTCCATAGGCT
CCGCCCCCCTGACGAGCATCACAAAAATCGACGCTCAAGTCAGAGGTGGCGAAACCCGACAGGACTATAA
AGATACCAGGCGTTTCCCCCTGGAAGCTCCCTCGTGCGCTCTCCTGTTCCGACCCTGCCGCTTACCGGAT
ACCTGTCCGCCTTTCTCCCTTCGGGAAGCGTGGCGCTTTCTCATAGCTCACGCTGTAGGTATCTCAGTTC
GGTGTAGGTCGTTCGCTCCAAGCTGGGCTGTGTGCACGAACCCCCCGTTCAGCCCGACCGCTGCGCCTTA
TCCGGTAACTATCGTCTTGAGTCCAACCCGGTAAGACACGACTTATCGCCACTGGCAGCAGCCACTGGTA
ACAGGATTAGCAGAGCGAGGTATGTAGGCGGTGCTACAGAGTTCTTGAAGTGGTGGCCTAACTACGGCTA
CACTAGAAGGACAGTATTTGGTATCTGCGCTCTGCTGAAGCCAGTTACCTTCGGAAAAAGAGTTGGTAGC
TCTTGATCCGGCAAACAAACCACCGCTGGTAGCGGTGGTTTTTTTGTTTGCAAGCAGCAGATTACGCGCA
GAAAAAAAGGATCTCAAGAAGATCCTTTGATCTTTTCTACGGGGTCTGACGCTCAGTGGAACGAAAACTC
ACGTTAAGGGATTTTGGTCATGAGATTATCAAAAAGGATCTTCACCTAGATCCTTTTAAATTAAAAATGA
AGTTTTAAATCAATCTAAAGTATATATGAGTAACCTGAGGCTATGGCAGGGCCTGCCGCCCCGACGTTGG
CTGCGAGCCCTGGGCCTTCACCCGAACTTGGGGGGTGGGGTGGGGAAAAGGAAGAAACGCGGGCGTATTG
GCCCCAATGGGGTCTCGGTGGGGTATCGACAGAGTGCCAGCCCTGGGACCGAACCCCGCGTTTATGAACA
AACGACCCAACACCGTGCGTTTTATTCTGTCTTTTTATTGCCGTCATAGCGCGGGTTCCTTCCGGTATTG
TCTCCTTCCGTGTTTCAGTTAGCCTCCCCCTAGGGTGGGCGAAGAACTCCAGCATGAGATCCCCGCGCTG
GAGGATCATCCAGCCGGCGTCCCGGAAAACGATTCCGAAGCCCAACCTTTCATAGAAGGCGGCGGTGGAA
TCGAAATCTCGTGATGGCAGGTTGGGCGTCGCTTGGTCGGTCATTTCGAACCCCAGAGTCCCGCTCAGAA
GAACTCGTCAAGAAGGCGATAGAAGGCGATGCGCTGCGAATCGGGAGCGGCGATACCGTAAAGCACGAGG
AAGCGGTCAGCCCATTCGCCGCCAAGCTCTTCAGCAATATCACGGGTAGCCAACGCTATGTCCTGATAGC
GGTCCGCCACACCCAGCCGGCCACAGTCGATGAATCCAGAAAAGCGGCCATTTTCCACCATGATATTCGG
CAAGCAGGCATCGCCATGGGTCACGACGAGATCCTCGCCGTCGGGCATGCTCGCCTTGAGCCTGGCGAAC
AGTTCGGCTGGCGCGAGCCCCTGATGCTCTTGATCATCCTGATCGACAAGACCGGCTTCCATCCGAGTAC
GTGCTCGCTCGATGCGATGTTTCGCTTGGTGGTCGAATGGGCAGGTAGCCGGATCAAGCGTATGCAGCCG
CCGCATTGCATCAGCCATGATGGATACTTTCTCGGCAGGAGCAAGGTGAGATGACAGGAGATCCTGCCCC
GGCACTTCGCCCAATAGCAGCCAGTCCCTTCCCGCTTCAGTGACAACGTCGAGCACAGCTGCGCAAGGAA
CGCCCGTCGTGGCCAGCCACGATAGCCGCGCTGCCTCGTCTTGCAGTTCATTCAGGGCACCGGACAGGTC
GGTCTTGACAAAAAGAACCGGGCGCCCCTGCGCTGACAGCCGGAACACGGCGGCATCAGAGCAGCCGATT
GTCTGTTGTGCCCAGTCATAGCCGAATAGCCTCTCCACCCAAGCGGCCGGAGAACCTGCGTGCAATCCAT
CTTGTTCAATCATGCGAAACGATCCTCATCCTGTCTCTTGATCGATCTTTGCAAAAGCCTAGGCCTCCAA
AAAAGCCTCCTCACTACTTCTGGAATAGCTCAGAGGCCGAGGCGGCCTCGGCCTCTGCATAAATAAAAAA
AATTAGTCAGCCATGGGGCGGAGAATGGGCGGAACTGGGCGGAGTTAGGGGCGGGATGGGCGGAGTTAGG
GGCGGGACTATGGTTGCTGACTAATTGAGATGCATGCTTTGCATACTTCTGCCTGCTGGGGAGCCTGGGG
ACTTTCCACACCTGGTTGCTGACTAATTGAGATGCATGCTTTGCATACTTCTGCCTGCTGGGGAGCCTGG
GGACTTTCCACACCCTAACTGACACACATTCCACAGCTGGTTCTTTCCGCCTCAGGACTCTTCCTTTTTC
AATAAATCAATCTAAAGTATATATGAGTAAACTTGGTCTGACAGTTACCAATGCTTAATCAGTGAGGCAC
CTATCTCAGCGATCTGTCTATTTCGTTCATCCATAGTTGCCTGACTCCCCGTCGTGTAGATAACTACGAT
ACGGGAGGGCTTACCATCTGGCCCCAGTGCTGCAATGATACCGCGAGACCCACGCTCACCGGCTCCAGAT
TTATCAGCAATAAACCAGCCAGCCGGAAGGGCCGAGCGCAGAAGTGGTCCTGCAACTTTATCCGCCTCCA
TCCAGTCTATTAATTGTTGCCGGGAAGCTAGAGTAAGTAGTTCGCCAGTTAATAGTTTGCGCAACGTTGT
TGCCATTGCTACAGGCATCGTGGTGTCACGCTCGTCGTTTGGTATGGCTTCATTCAGCTCCGGTTCCCAA
CGATCAAGGCGAGTTACATGATCCCCCATGTTGTGCAAAAAAGCGGTTAGCTCCTTCGGTCCTCCGATCG
TTGTCAGAAGTAAGTTGGCCGCAGTGTTATCACTCATGGTTATGGCAGCACTGCATAATTCTCTTACTGT
CATGCCATCCGTAAGATGCTTTTCTGTGACTGGTGAGTACTCAACCAAGTCATTCTGAGAATAGTGTATG
CGGCGACCGAGTTGCTCTTGCCCGGCGTCAATACGGGATAATACCGCGCCACATAGCAGAACTTTAAAAG
TGCTCATCATTGGAAAACGTTCTTCGGGGCGAAAACTCTCAAGGATCTTACCGCTGTTGAGATCCAGTTC
GATGTAACCCACTCGTGCACCCAACTGATCTTCAGCATCTTTTACTTTCACCAGCGTTTCTGGGTGAGCA
AAAACAGGAAGGCAAAATGCCGCAAAAAAGGGAATAAGGGCGACACGGAAATGTTGAATACTCATACTCT
TCCTTTTTCAATATTATTGAAGCATTTATCAGGGTTATTGTCTCATGAGCGGATACATATTTGAATGTAT
TTAGAAAAATAAACAAATAGGGGTTCCGCGCACATTTCCCCGAAAAGTGCCACCTG
[124 nt withheld, positions 9157-9280]
C
[91 nt withheld, positions 9282-9372]
A
[49 nt withheld, positions 9374-9422]
CCTTTGACGTTGGAGTCCACGTTCTTT
[37 nt withheld, positions 9450-9486]
ACCCTATCTCGGTCTATTCTTTTGATTTATAAGGGATTTTGCCGATTTCGGCCTATTGGTTAAAAAATGA
GCTGATTTAACAAAAATTTAACGCGAATTTTAACAAAATATTAACGCTTACAATTTAC
