Features (pLannotate 1.2.2; 18 found; start..end, strand, type, name):
     47..426     +  enhancer       CMV enhancer: human cytomegalovirus immediate early enhancer
    427..630     +  promoter       CMV promoter: human cytomegalovirus (CMV) immediate early promoter
    626..659     +  LTR            5' LTR (truncated) (fragment): truncated 5' long terminal repeat (LTR) from HIV-1
    675..693     +  promoter       T7 promoter: promoter for bacteriophage T7 RNA polymerase
    729..782     -  misc_feature   MCS (fragment): pBluescript multiple cloning site
   1084..3807    +  CDS            Grik2: GRIK2_RAT - Also known as Glur6. Experimental evidence at protein level: Swiss-Prot protein existence level 1. Independent of its ionotropic glutamate receptor activity, acts as a thermoreceptor conferring sensitivity to cold temperatures (By similarity). Functions in dorsal root ganglion neurons (By similarity). From Rattus norvegicus (Rat).
   5412..5636    +  polyA_signal   bGH poly(A) signal: bovine growth hormone polyadenylation signal
   5640..5658    +  promoter       SV40 promoter (fragment): SV40 enhancer and early promoter
   5768..6356    -  rep_origin     ori: high-copy-number ColE1/pMB1/pBR322/pUC origin of replication
   6578..6594    +  polyA_signal   bGH poly(A) signal (fragment): bovine growth hormone polyadenylation signal
   6685..6732    -  polyA_signal   HSV TK poly(A) signal: herpes simplex virus thymidine kinase polyadenylation signal (Cole and Stacy, 1985)
   6791..6943    -  CDS            ble (fragment): BLE_KLEPN - Experimental evidence at protein level: Swiss-Prot protein existence level 1. Binding protein with a strong affinity to the bleomycin family of antibiotics. Binds to CL990; an antimitotic-antibiotic compound. From Klebsiella pneumoniae.
   6964..7758    -  CDS            NeoR/KanR: aminoglycoside phosphotransferase from Tn5; aph(3')-II (or nptII); confers resistance to neomycin, kanamycin, and G418 (Geneticin®)
   7793..8150    -  promoter       SV40 promoter: SV40 enhancer and early promoter
   8152..8169    -  promoter       AmpR promoter (fragment): bla
   8210..9070    -  CDS            AmpR: β-lactamase; bla; confers resistance to ampicillin, carbenicillin, and related antibiotics
   9071..9175    -  promoter       AmpR promoter: bla
   9202..8       +  rep_origin     f1 ori (across the origin) (sequence partly withheld): f1 bacteriophage origin of replication; arrow indicates direction of (+) strand synthesis
>Addgene plasmid #101014 | pRH8 | addgene full sequence | sequence record 198711 | Addgene NGS Result
CGCGAATTTTAACAAAATATTAACGCTTACAATTTACGCGCGCGTTGACATTGATTATTGACTAGTTATT
AATAGTAATCAATTACGGGGTCATTAGTTCATAGCCCATATATGGAGTTCCGCGTTACATAACTTACGGT
AAATGGCCCGCCTGGCTGACCGCCCAACGACCCCCGCCCATTGACGTCAATAATGACGTATGTTCCCATA
GTAACGCCAATAGGGACTTTCCATTGACGTCAATGGGTGGAGTATTTACGGTAAACTGCCCACTTGGCAG
TACATCAAGTGTATCATATGCCAAGTACGCCCCCTATTGACGTCAATGACGGTAAATGGCCCGCCTGGCA
TTATGCCCAGTACATGACCTTATGGGACTTTCCTACTTGGCAGTACATCTACGTATTAGTCATCGCTATT
ACCATGGTGATGCGGTTTTGGCAGTACATCAATGGGCGTGGATAGCGGTTTGACTCACGGGGATTTCCAA
GTCTCCACCCCATTGACGTCAATGGGAGTTTGTTTTGGCACCAAAATCAACGGGACTTTCCAAAATGTCG
TAACAACTCCGCCCCATTGACGCAAATGGGCGGTAGGCGTGTACGGTGGGAGGTCTATATAAGCAGAGCT
CTCTGGCTAACTAGAGAACCCACTGCTTACTGGCTTATCGAAATTAATACGACTCACTATAGGGAGACCC
AAGCTGGCTAGCGTTTAAACTTAAGCTTGGTACCGGGCCCCCCCTCGAGGTCGACGGTATCGATAAGCTT
GATATCGAATTCGGGCTCGCAAGGGCTTCGCCAGGCTGGACATTGTGCTTGCTGGATTTTTCCCGGATGC
TCCCGGACTAACATGGATGTCCCACCATCCCTTGCAGTGGAAGCTTGCTCCTTGGCGCAGTGAGAGTGAA
GAACATGCAGCGACTGCTAATGGGTTTGGGAAGCGGAGACTCCTTCCTCTTTCTGTGACCATGCCGTGAT
TGTGTCTGCGGCCACTACTCCACGCATCTTCCTTCTCGTCCAAGCCCGGAGCCTAACGCTAGATCGGGGA
AGTGGGTGCCGCGCGCGCAGGCACGGAAACATCATGAAGATTATTTCCCCAGTTTTAAGTAATCTAGTCT
TCAGTCGCTCCATTAAAGTCCTGCTCTGCTTATTGTGGATCGGATATTCGCAAGGAACCACACATGTGTT
AAGATTCGGTGGTATATTTGAATATGTGGAATCTGGCCCCATGGGAGCAGAAGAACTTGCATTCAGATTT
GCTGTGAATACCATCAACAGAAACAGGACTTTGCTGCCCAACACCACTTTAACTTATGATACTCAGAAGA
TCAATCTCTATGACAGTTTTGAAGCATCTAAGAAAGCTTGTGATCAGCTGTCTCTTGGGGTGGCTGCTAT
CTTCGGTCCTTCACACAGTTCATCAGCCAATGCTGTGCAGTCCATCTGCAATGCTCTGGGGGTTCCCCAC
ATACAGACCCGCTGGAAGCACCAGGTGTCAGACAACAAGGATTCCTTCTACGTCAGTCTCTACCCAGACT
TCTCTTCCCTGAGCCGCGCCATCTTGGATTTGGTGCAGTTTTTTAAGTGGAAAACTGTCACAGTTGTGTA
TGACGACAGCACTGGTCTCATTCGCTTGCAAGAGCTCATCAAAGCTCCATCGAGGTACAATCTTCGACTT
AAAATTCGTCAGCTGCCAGCTGATACCAAAGATGCAAAACCTTTGCTGAAGGAGATGAAAAGAGGCAAGG
AGTTCCACGTGATCTTCGACTGCAGCCATGAGATGGCAGCAGGCATTTTAAAACAGGCATTAGCTATGGG
AATGATGACAGAATACTATCACTATATATTTACAACTCTGGACCTCTTTGCTCTTGACGTGGAGCCCTAC
AGATACAGTGGCGTAAATATGACAGGGTTCAGGATACTAAATACAGAGAATACCCAAGTCTCCTCCATCA
TCGAAAAGTGGTCTATGGAACGGTTACAGGCGCCTCCAAAACCTGACTCAGGTTTGCTGGATGGATTTAT
GACGACTGATGCTGCTCTGATGTATGATGCAGTGCACGTTGTGTCTGTGGCTGTCCAACAGTTTCCCCAG
ATGACAGTCAGCTCCTTGCAATGCAATCGACACAAACCCTGGCGCTTTGGGACCCGCTTCATGAGTCTAA
TTAAAGAGGCTCACTGGGAAGGTCTCACAGGCAGAATAACATTTAACAAAACCAATGGATTACGGACAGA
TTTTGATTTGGATGTGATCAGTCTCAAGGAAGAAGGTCTGGAGAAGATTGGAACTTGGGATCCAGCCAGT
GGCCTGAATATGACAGAAAGTCAGAAAGGAAAGCCAGCAAATATCACAGACTCATTGTCTAATCGTTCTT
TGATTGTTACCACCATTTTGGAAGAACCGTATGTTCTGTTTAAGAAGTCTGACAAACCACTCTATGGGAA
TGATCGATTTGAAGGCTACTGTATTGATCTCCTACGAGAGTTATCTACAATCCTTGGCTTTACATATGAG
ATTAGGCTTGTGGAGGATGGGAAATATGGAGCCCAGGATGATGTGAACGGACAATGGAATGGAATGGTTC
GTGAACTAATCGATCATAAAGCTGACCTTGCAGTTGCTCCACTGGCTATAACCTATGTTCGTGAGAAGGT
CATCGACTTTTCAAAGCCGTTTATGACACTTGGAATAAGTATTTTGTACCGCAAGCCCAATGGTACAAAC
CCAGGCGTCTTCTCCTTCCTGAATCCTCTCTCCCCTGATATCTGGATGTATGTTCTGCTGGCTTGCTTGG
GTGTCAGTTGTGTGCTCTTTGTCATAGCCAGGTTTAGTCCCTATGAGTGGTATAACCCACACCCTTGCAA
CCCTGACTCAGACGTGGTGGAAAACAATTTTACCTTGCTAAATAGTTTCTGGTTTGGAGTTGGAGCTCTC
AGGCGGCAAGGTTCTGAGCTCATGCCCAAAGCACTCTCCACCAGGATAGTGGGAGGCATTTGGTGGTTTT
TCACACTTATCATCATTTCTTCGTATACCGCTAACCTAGCCGCCTTTCTGACTGTGGAACGCATGGAGTC
GCCCATTGACTCTGCTGACGATTTAGCTAAGCAAACCAAGATAGAGTATGGAGCAGTGGAGGACGGCGCA
ACCATGACGTTTTTTAAGAAATCAAAAATTTCAACGTATGATAAAATGTGGGCGTTTATGAGCAGCAGGA
GACAGTCTGTGCTTGTCAAAAGCAATGAGGAAGGGATCCAACGAGTCCTCACCTCGGATTATGCTTTCTT
AATGGAGTCAACAACCATCGAGTTTGTTACACAGCGGAACTGTAACCTCACGCAGATTGGCGGCCTTATA
GACTCCAAAGGCTATGGCGTTGGCACTCCTATGGGCTCTCCATATCGAGACAAAATCACCATAGCAATTC
TTCAGCTGCAGGAGGAAGGCAAGCTGCACATGATGAAGGAGAAATGGTGGCGGGGCAATGGCTGCCCAGA
GGAGGAGAGCAAAGAGGCCAGTGCTCTGGGGGTGCAGAATATTGGTGGTATCTTCATTGTCCTGGCAGCC
GGCTTGGTGCTCTCAGTTTTTGTGGCAGTGGGAGAGTTTTTATACAAATCCAAAAAAAACGCTCAATTGG
AAAAGAGGTCCTTCTGTAGCGCTATGGTGGAAGAGCTGAGAATGTCCCTGAAGTGCCAGCGTCGGCTCAA
ACATAAGCCACAGGCCCCAGTTATTGTGAAAACAGAAGAAGTTATCAACATGCACACATTTAACGACAGA
AGGTTGCCAGGTAAAGAAACCATGGCATGAAGCTGGGAGGCCAATCACCCAAGCACAAACTGTCGTCTTT
TTTTTTTTTTTTCCAAACAATTTAGCGAGAATGTTTCCTGTGGAAATATGCAACCTGTGCAAAATAAAAT
GAGTTACCTCATGCCGCTGTGTCTATGAACTAGAGACTCTGTGATCTAAGCAGTTTCAGTGATCAGACTT
GATTTACAAGCACCGTGGATCAACCAAGTTACACGGGGTTACACTGTTTATCATAGGTTCCTCCCTTCCT
TTGAGTGAATGTTACATGCAAATGTTGTGGCTGGTTTCAAATGCAGTCCAGGGAGAAACTGCTGGTTCCT
TCGGAAGCTCAGCTGTCGTCAGGAGATGGAATGCCGGTGCCCAAAAGGGTAACCAATAAAAATGCCATAA
AAATTTTAAAAAAATGCGTGAGATCGGCAAAAATTATAGTGTTACAAGAAACAGTACAGTCCCATGGTCA
CCAACACAATAGAGGTGATAATGTTACTAGCCCCCAATACTCAGTAAAATCGTCATCTGAATAGATAATA
TGTGTTCATAGAATGTGAAAAAAAATGTAATGCGAGACACACCAGTATCAATAGAAGTGGAACTGAAGGC
AGAACATCATCAGTTACTTTTCTTTTTCAATAGTCTGTGTCATGGATTGTGATATAGATGGCAATTATCA
AGCCAATAATTTTTTTTCTGAAAATACCTATGGCAAATATTTTAATAGGCAACTTGCTCCCACAAATCCC
TACTCTAACCTCCCCCAGAAATATAAAAGGAACCATTGGTTTAGAGATTGGTATGTAAGAGATGATGTTT
TGCAAGCCTTGTCGTGCATTGTAAAAGGGCTCAGTGTTACTGGTTACAGGGAAGACTGAAGCTTTCACCC
TGACATTCTGAAATGTCAACCGAAACTCTCCTTCCTCCTGTAAAGGACCTTGATGGGGCAGATTCCATTG
ATCAAAGAATGGGGACTTGTCACCTATACAATGGTACGTGACAGAACTTTGAGGTGGACTGCATTTAATA
ATAGTCACAATGTTAAAAGAACAAAATTCTTGAGCAGTTTTTTTTTTTTGTTTTGTTTTGTTTTCAAAAA
ATGTTCAGGTTTATTTGTGGAAATGCAAGATTTCTATGAAAATAGTTTTTGTATGGAAATTTTTGTAATA
CTTTTTATCAACAAAATAAGAACACATGTTTCTGTCAGGGGTGTGAGGTCAAGCATGAACGGTAGTGCGT
GTGCACCACCAACGTTTGGTGAAAACTATTTTTATCAAGAAAAAGGAATCATAGAAGAGAAATATTTTCA
AGTTAGATACTATAAAAGCTAGGTGCACTACCACCACGGCTTGTCGCGCCACACCCCTGAGTCCCACAAG
GTGGATAACATATTGTAATGAACAGTTGTGTGTAAAATGGCAAAAGACACAGACCTCTTGACAACATTGT
GAAAACAGTTGAGTGCACACAGTTTGCTGTTTGAATCCAATGCACAAAAATTTTACAAAAATCCATTAAA
ATTATGTCCGTTTTAAAACCTGCAGCCCATCCAGCACAGTGGCGGCCGCTCGAGTCTAGAGGGCCCGTTT
AAACCCGCTGATCAGCCTCGACTGTGCCTTCTAGTTGCCAGCCATCTGTTGTTTGCCCCTCCCCCGTGCC
TTCCTTGACCCTGGAAGGTGCCACTCCCACTGTCCTTTCCTAATAAAATGAGGAAATTGCATCGCATTGT
CTGAGTAGGTGTCATTCTATTCTGGGGGGTGGGGTGGGGCAGGACAGCAAGGGGGAGGATTGGGAAGACA
ATAGCAGGCATGCTGGGGATGCGGTGGGCTCTATGGCTTCTGAGGCGGAAAGAACCAGTGGCGGTAATAC
GGTTATCCACAGAATCAGGGGATAACGCAGGAAAGAACATGTGAGCAAAAGGCCAGCAAAAGGCCAGGAA
CCGTAAAAAGGCCGCGTTGCTGGCGTTTTTCCATAGGCTCCGCCCCCCTGACGAGCATCACAAAAATCGA
CGCTCAAGTCAGAGGTGGCGAAACCCGACAGGACTATAAAGATACCAGGCGTTTCCCCCTGGAAGCTCCC
TCGTGCGCTCTCCTGTTCCGACCCTGCCGCTTACCGGATACCTGTCCGCCTTTCTCCCTTCGGGAAGCGT
GGCGCTTTCTCATAGCTCACGCTGTAGGTATCTCAGTTCGGTGTAGGTCGTTCGCTCCAAGCTGGGCTGT
GTGCACGAACCCCCCGTTCAGCCCGACCGCTGCGCCTTATCCGGTAACTATCGTCTTGAGTCCAACCCGG
TAAGACACGACTTATCGCCACTGGCAGCAGCCACTGGTAACAGGATTAGCAGAGCGAGGTATGTAGGCGG
TGCTACAGAGTTCTTGAAGTGGTGGCCTAACTACGGCTACACTAGAAGAACAGTATTTGGTATCTGCGCT
CTGCTGAAGCCAGTTACCTTCGGAAAAAGAGTTGGTAGCTCTTGATCCGGCAAACAAACCACCGCTGGTA
GCGGTGGTTTTTTTGTTTGCAAGCAGCAGATTACGCGCAGAAAAAAAGGATCTCAAGAAGATCCTTTGAT
CTTTTCTACGGGGTCTGACGCTCAGTGGAACGAAAACTCACGTTAAGGGATTTTGGTCATGAGATTATCA
AAAAGGATCTTCACCTAGATCCTTTTAAATTAAAAATGAAGTTTTAAATCAATCTAAAGTATATATGAGT
AACCTGAGGCTATGGCAGGGCCTGCCGCCCCGACGTTGGCTGCGAGCCCTGGGCCTTCACCCGAACTTGG
GGGGTGGGGTGGGGAAAAGGAAGAAACGCGGGCGTATTGGCCCCAATGGGGTCTCGGTGGGGTATCGACA
GAGTGCCAGCCCTGGGACCGAACCCCGCGTTTATGAACAAACGACCCAACACCGTGCGTTTTATTCTGTC
TTTTTATTGCCGTCATAGCGCGGGTTCCTTCCGGTATTGTCTCCTTCCGTGTTTCAGTTAGCCTCCCCCT
AGGGTGGGCGAAGAACTCCAGCATGAGATCCCCGCGCTGGAGGATCATCCAGCCGGCGTCCCGGAAAACG
ATTCCGAAGCCCAACCTTTCATAGAAGGCGGCGGTGGAATCGAAATCTCGTGATGGCAGGTTGGGCGTCG
CTTGGTCGGTCATTTCGAACCCCAGAGTCCCGCTCAGAAGAACTCGTCAAGAAGGCGATAGAAGGCGATG
CGCTGCGAATCGGGAGCGGCGATACCGTAAAGCACGAGGAAGCGGTCAGCCCATTCGCCGCCAAGCTCTT
CAGCAATATCACGGGTAGCCAACGCTATGTCCTGATAGCGGTCCGCCACACCCAGCCGGCCACAGTCGAT
GAATCCAGAAAAGCGGCCATTTTCCACCATGATATTCGGCAAGCAGGCATCGCCATGGGTCACGACGAGA
TCCTCGCCGTCGGGCATGCTCGCCTTGAGCCTGGCGAACAGTTCGGCTGGCGCGAGCCCCTGATGCTCTT
CGTCCAGATCATCCTGATCGACAAGACCGGCTTCCATCCGAGTACGTGCTCGCTCGATGCGATGTTTCGC
TTGGTGGTCGAATGGGCAGGTAGCCGGATCAAGCGTATGCAGCCGCCGCATTGCATCAGCCATGATGGAT
ACTTTCTCGGCAGGAGCAAGGTGAGATGACAGGAGATCCTGCCCCGGCACTTCGCCCAATAGCAGCCAGT
CCCTTCCCGCTTCAGTGACAACGTCGAGCACAGCTGCGCAAGGAACGCCCGTCGTGGCCAGCCACGATAG
CCGCGCTGCCTCGTCTTGCAGTTCATTCAGGGCACCGGACAGGTCGGTCTTGACAAAAAGAACCGGGCGC
CCCTGCGCTGACAGCCGGAACACGGCGGCATCAGAGCAGCCGATTGTCTGTTGTGCCCAGTCATAGCCGA
ATAGCCTCTCCACCCAAGCGGCCGGAGAACCTGCGTGCAATCCATCTTGTTCAATCATGCGAAACGATCC
TCATCCTGTCTCTTGATCGATCTTTGCAAAAGCCTAGGCCTCCAAAAAAGCCTCCTCACTACTTCTGGAA
TAGCTCAGAGGCCGAGGCGGCCTCGGCCTCTGCATAAATAAAAAAAATTAGTCAGCCATGGGGCGGAGAA
TGGGCGGAACTGGGCGGAGTTAGGGGCGGGATGGGCGGAGTTAGGGGCGGGACTATGGTTGCTGACTAAT
TGAGATGCATGCTTTGCATACTTCTGCCTGCTGGGGAGCCTGGGGACTTTCCACACCTGGTTGCTGACTA
ATTGAGATGCATGCTTTGCATACTTCTGCCTGCTGGGGAGCCTGGGGACTTTCCACACCCTAACTGACAC
ACATTCCACAGCTGGTTCTTTCCGCCTCAGGACTCTTCCTTTTTCAATAAATCAATCTAAAGTATATATG
AGTAAACTTGGTCTGACAGTTACCAATGCTTAATCAGTGAGGCACCTATCTCAGCGATCTGTCTATTTCG
TTCATCCATAGTTGCCTGACTCCCCGTCGTGTAGATAACTACGATACGGGAGGGCTTACCATCTGGCCCC
AGTGCTGCAATGATACCGCGAGACCCACGCTCACCGGCTCCAGATTTATCAGCAATAAACCAGCCAGCCG
GAAGGGCCGAGCGCAGAAGTGGTCCTGCAACTTTATCCGCCTCCATCCAGTCTATTAATTGTTGCCGGGA
AGCTAGAGTAAGTAGTTCGCCAGTTAATAGTTTGCGCAACGTTGTTGCCATTGCTACAGGCATCGTGGTG
TCACGCTCGTCGTTTGGTATGGCTTCATTCAGCTCCGGTTCCCAACGATCAAGGCGAGTTACATGATCCC
CCATGTTGTGCAAAAAAGCGGTTAGCTCCTTCGGTCCTCCGATCGTTGTCAGAAGTAAGTTGGCCGCAGT
GTTATCACTCATGGTTATGGCAGCACTGCATAATTCTCTTACTGTCATGCCATCCGTAAGATGCTTTTCT
GTGACTGGTGAGTACTCAACCAAGTCATTCTGAGAATAGTGTATGCGGCGACCGAGTTGCTCTTGCCCGG
CGTCAATACGGGATAATACCGCGCCACATAGCAGAACTTTAAAAGTGCTCATCATTGGAAAACGTTCTTC
GGGGCGAAAACTCTCAAGGATCTTACCGCTGTTGAGATCCAGTTCGATGTAACCCACTCGTGCACCCAAC
TGATCTTCAGCATCTTTTACTTTCACCAGCGTTTCTGGGTGAGCAAAAACAGGAAGGCAAAATGCCGCAA
AAAAGGGAATAAGGGCGACACGGAAATGTTGAATACTCATACTCTTCCTTTTTCAATATTATTGAAGCAT
TTATCAGGGTTATTGTCTCATGAGCGGATACATATTTGAATGTATTTAGAAAAATAAACAAATAGGGGTT
CCGCGCACATTTCCCCGAAAAGTGCCACCTG
[124 nt withheld, positions 9202-9325]
C
[91 nt withheld, positions 9327-9417]
A
[49 nt withheld, positions 9419-9467]
CCTTTGACGTTGGAGTCCACGTTCTTT
[37 nt withheld, positions 9495-9531]
ACCCTATCTCGGTCTATTCTTTTGATTTATAAGGGATTTTGCCGATTTCGGCCTATTGGTTAAAAAATGA
GCTGATTTAACAAAAATTTAA
